LOCUS       Exported 7244 bp ds-DNA circular SYN 12-MAY-2021
DEFINITION  Expresses LexA-ER-B42 in yeast cells.
ACCESSION   .
VERSION     .
KEYWORDS    FRP718_PACT1(-1-520)-LexA-ER-haB42-TCYC1
SOURCE      synthetic DNA construct
  ORGANISM  synthetic DNA construct
REFERENCE   1 (bases 1 to 7244)
  AUTHORS   Ottoz DS, Rudolf F, Stelling J
  TITLE     Inducible, tightly regulated and growth condition-independent
            transcription factor in Saccharomyces cerevisiae.
  JOURNAL   Nucleic Acids Res. 2014 Jul 17. pii: gku616.
  PUBMED    25034689
REFERENCE   2 (bases 1 to 7244)
  AUTHORS   .
  TITLE     Direct Submission
  JOURNAL   Exported May 12, 2021 from SnapGene Server 1.1.58
            http://www.snapgene.com
FEATURES             Location/Qualifiers
     source          1..7244
                     /organism="synthetic DNA construct"
                     /mol_type="other DNA"
     primer_bind     complement(29..51)
                     /label=pGEX 3'
                     /note="pGEX vectors, reverse primer"
     primer_bind     151..170
                     /label=pRS-marker
                     /note="pRS vectors, use to sequence yeast selectable
                     marker"
     CDS             509..1168
                     /codon_start=1
                     /gene="S. cerevisiae HIS3"
                     /product="imidazoleglycerol-phosphate dehydratase, required
                     for histidine biosynthesis"
                     /label=HIS3
                     /note="yeast auxotrophic marker"
                     /translation="MTEQKALVKRITNETKIQIAISLKGGPLAIEHSIFPEKEAEAVAE
                     QATQSQVINVHTGIGFLDHMIHALAKHSGWSLIVECIGDLHIDDHHTTEDCGIALGQAF
                     KEALLARGVKRFGSGFAPLDEALSRAVVDLSNRPYAVVELGLQREKVGDLSCEMIPHFL
                     ESFAEASRITLHVDCLRGKNDHHRSESAFKALAVAIREATSPNGTNDVPSTKGVLM"
     rep_origin      complement(1429..1884)
                     /direction=LEFT
                     /label=f1 ori
                     /note="f1 bacteriophage origin of replication; arrow
                     indicates direction of (+) strand synthesis"
     primer_bind     complement(1566..1587)
                     /label=F1ori-F
                     /note="F1 origin, forward primer"
     primer_bind     1778..1797
                     /label=F1ori-R
                     /note="F1 origin, reverse primer"
     primer_bind     2014..2036
                     /label=M13/pUC Forward
                     /note="In lacZ gene"
     primer_bind     2028..2045
                     /label=M13 Forward
                     /note="In lacZ gene. Also called M13-F20 or M13 (-21)
                     Forward"
     primer_bind     2029..2045
                     /label=M13 fwd
                     /note="common sequencing primer, one of multiple similar
                     variants"
     primer_bind     2052..2071
                     /label=T7
                     /note="T7 promoter, forward primer"
     promoter        2052..2070
                     /label=T7 promoter
                     /note="promoter for bacteriophage T7 RNA polymerase"
     CDS             2709..3314
                     /codon_start=1
                     /gene="lexA"
                     /product="E. coli DNA-binding protein that represses genes
                     involved in the SOS response to DNA damage"
                     /label=LexA
                     /note="The N-terminal DNA-binding domain recognizes the
                     16-bp palindromic sequence 5'-CTGTATATATATACAG-3'."
                     /translation="MKALTARQQEVFDLIRDHISQTGMPPTRAEIAQRLGFRSPNAAEE
                     HLKALARKGVIEIVSGASRGIRLLQEEEEGLPLVGRVAAGEPLLAQQHIEGHYQVDPSL
                     FKPNADFLLRVSGMSMKDIGIMDGDLLAVHKTQDVRNGQVVVARIDDEVTVKRLKKQGN
                     KVELLPENSEFKPIVVDLRQQSFTIEGLAVGVIRNGDWL"
     primer_bind     3252..3273
                     /label=LexA
                     /note="LexA DNA binding domain, forward primer"
     CDS             3381..4271
                     /codon_start=1
                     /gene="ESR1"
                     /product="estrogen nuclear receptor alpha ligand-binding
                     domain"
                     /label=ER-LBD
                     /translation="KRSKKNSLALSLTADQMVSALLDAEPPILYSEYDPTRPFSEASMM
                     GLLTNLADRELVHMINWAKRVPGFVDLTLHDQVHLLECAWLEILMIGLVWRSMEHPVKL
                     LFAPNLLLDRNQGKCVEGMVEIFDMLLATSSRFRMMNLQGEEFVCLKSIILLNSGVYTF
                     LSSTLKSLEEKDHIHRVLDKITDTLIHLMAKAGLTLQQQHQRLAQLLLILSHIRHMSNK
                     GMEHLYSMKCKNVVPLYDLLLEMLDAHRLHAPTSRGGASVEETDQSHLATAGSTSSHSL
                     QKYYITGEAEGFPATV"
     CDS             4320..4556
                     /codon_start=1
                     /product="yeast transcriptional activator cretaed from E.
                     coli genomic DNA fragments (Ma and Ptashne, 1987)"
                     /label=B42 transcriptional activator
                     /translation="INKDIEECNAIIEQFIDYLRTGQEMPMEMADQAINVVPGMTPKTI
                     LHAGPPIQPDWLKSNGFHEIEADVNDTSLLLSGD"
     primer_bind     complement(4589..4605)
                     /label=KS primer
                     /note="common sequencing primer, one of multiple similar
                     variants"
     primer_bind     complement(4590..4606)
                     /label=pBluescriptKS
                     /note="For pBluescript vector"
     terminator      4633..4882
                     /gene="S. cerevisiae CYC1"
                     /label=CYC1 terminator
                     /note="transcription terminator for CYC1"
     primer_bind     complement(4649..4667)
                     /label=CYC1
                     /note="CYC1 transcription termination signal, reverse
                     primer"
     promoter        complement(4994..5012)
                     /label=T3 promoter
                     /note="promoter for bacteriophage T3 RNA polymerase"
     primer_bind     complement(5033..5049)
                     /label=M13 rev
                     /note="common sequencing primer, one of multiple similar
                     variants"
     primer_bind     complement(5033..5049)
                     /label=M13 Reverse
                     /note="In lacZ gene. Also called M13-rev"
     primer_bind     complement(5046..5068)
                     /label=M13/pUC Reverse
                     /note="In lacZ gene"
     protein_bind    5057..5073
                     /label=lac operator
                     /bound_moiety="lac repressor encoded by lacI"
                     /note="The lac repressor binds to the lac operator to
                     inhibit transcription in E. coli. This inhibition can be
                     relieved by adding lactose or
                     isopropyl-beta-D-thiogalactopyranoside (IPTG)."
     promoter        complement(5081..5111)
                     /label=lac promoter
                     /note="promoter for the E. coli lac operon"
     primer_bind     complement(5264..5281)
                     /label=L4440
                     /note="L4440 vector, forward primer"
     rep_origin      complement(5435..6023)
                     /direction=LEFT
                     /label=ori
                     /note="high-copy-number ColE1/pMB1/pBR322/pUC origin of
                     replication"
     CDS             complement(6194..7054)
                     /codon_start=1
                     /gene="bla"
                     /product="beta-lactamase"
                     /label=AmpR
                     /note="confers resistance to ampicillin, carbenicillin, and
                     related antibiotics"
                     /translation="MSIQHFRVALIPFFAAFCLPVFAHPETLVKVKDAEDQLGARVGYI
                     ELDLNSGKILESFRPEERFPMMSTFKVLLCGAVLSRIDAGQEQLGRRIHYSQNDLVEYS
                     PVTEKHLTDGMTVRELCSAAITMSDNTAANLLLTTIGGPKELTAFFHNMGDHVTRLDRW
                     EPELNEAIPNDERDTTMPVAMATTLRKLLTGELLTLASRQQLIDWMEADKVAGPLLRSA
                     LPAGWFIADKSGAGERGSRGIIAALGPDGKPSRIVVIYTTGSQATMDERNRQIAEIGAS
                     LIKHW"
     primer_bind     6817..6836
                     /label=Amp-R
                     /note="Ampicillin resistance gene, reverse primer"
     promoter        complement(7055..7159)
                     /gene="bla"
                     /label=AmpR promoter
     primer_bind     7217..7235
                     /label=pBRforEco
                     /note="pBR322 vectors, upsteam of EcoRI site, forward
                     primer"
ORIGIN
        1 tcgcgcgttt cggtgatgac ggtgaaaacc tctgacacat gcagctcccg gagacggtca
       61 cagcttgtct gtaagcggat gccgggagca gacaagcccg tcagggcgcg tcagcgggtg
      121 ttggcgggtg tcggggctgg cttaactatg cggcatcaga gcagattgta ctgagagtgc
      181 accatatgcg ttttaagagc ttggtgagcg ctaggagtca ctgccaggta tcgtttgaac
      241 acggcattag tcagggaagt cataacacag tcctttcccg caattttctt tttctattac
      301 tcttggcctc ctctagtaca ctctatattt ttttatgcct cttaattaag gtaatgattt
      361 tcattttttt ttttccacct agcggatgac tctttttttt tcttagcgat tggcattatc
      421 acataatgaa ttatacatta tataaagtaa tgtgatttct tcgaagaata tactaaaaaa
      481 tgagcaggca agataaacga aggcaaagat gacagagcag aaagccctag taaagcgtat
      541 tacaaatgaa accaagattc agattgcgat ctctttaaag ggtggtcccc tagcgataga
      601 gcactcgatc ttcccagaaa aagaggcaga agcagtagca gaacaggcca cacaatcgca
      661 agtgattaac gtccacacag gtatagggtt tctggaccac atgatacatg ctctggccaa
      721 gcattccggc tggtcgctaa tcgttgagtg cattggtgac ttacacatag acgaccatca
      781 caccactgaa gactgcggga ttgctctcgg tcaggctttt aaagaggccc tactggcgcg
      841 tggagtaaaa aggtttggat caggatttgc gcctttggat gaggcacttt ccagagcggt
      901 ggtagatctt tcgaacaggc cgtacgcagt tgtcgaactt ggtttgcaaa gggagaaagt
      961 aggagatctc tcttgcgaga tgatcccgca ttttcttgaa agttttgcag aggctagcag
     1021 aattaccctc cacgttgatt gtctgcgagg caagaatgat catcaccgta gtgagagtgc
     1081 gttcaaggct cttgcggttg ccataagaga agccacctcg cccaatggaa ccaacgatgt
     1141 tccctccacc aaaggtgttc ttatgtagtg acaccgatta tttaaagctg cagcatacga
     1201 tatatataca tgtgtatata tgtataccta tgaatgtcag taagtatgta tacgaacagt
     1261 atgatactga agatgacaag gtaatgcatc attctatacg tgtcattctg aacgaggcgc
     1321 gctttccttt tttctttttg ctttttcttt ttttttctct tgaactcgac ggatcatatg
     1381 cggtgtgaaa taccgcacag atgcgtaagg agaaaatacc gcatcaggaa attgtaaacg
     1441 ttaatatttt gttaaaattc gcgttaaatt tttgttaaat cagctcattt tttaaccaat
     1501 aggccgaaat cggcaaaatc ccttataaat caaaagaata gaccgagata gggttgagtg
     1561 ttgttccagt ttggaacaag agtccactat taaagaacgt ggactccaac gtcaaaggnn
     1621 nnnnnnnnnn nnnnnnnnnn nnnnnnnnnn nnnnnnnnnn nnnnnnntnn nnnnnnnnnn
     1681 nnnnnnnnnn nnnnnnnnnn nnnnnnnnnn nnnnnnnnnn nnnnnnnnnn nnnnnnnnnn
     1741 nnnnnnnnnn nnnnnnnnng nnnnnnnnnn nnnnnnnnnn nnnnnnnnnn nnnnnnnnnn
     1801 nnnnnnnnnn nnnnnnnnnn nnnnnnnnnn nnnnnnnnnn nnnnnnnnnn nnnnnnnnnn
     1861 nnnnnnnnnn nnnnnnnnnn nnnncgcgcc attcgccatt caggctgcgc aactgttggg
     1921 aagggcgatc ggtgcgggcc tcttcgctat tacgccagct ggcgaagggg ggatgtgctg
     1981 caaggcgatt aagttgggta acgccagggt tttcccagtc acgacgttgt aaaacgacgg
     2041 ccagtgaatt gtaatacgac tcactatagg gcgaattgga gaaacagcgg ccgcctatag
     2101 ggcgaattgg agctccaccg cggtggcggc cgctctagag aagcgggtaa gctgccacag
     2161 caattaatgc acaacattta acctacattc ttccttatcg gatcctcaaa acccttaaaa
     2221 acatatgcct caccctaaca tattttccaa ttaaccctca atatttctct gtcacccggc
     2281 ctctattttc cattttcttc tttacccgcc acgcgttttt ttctttcaaa tttttttctt
     2341 ccttcttctt tttcttccac gtcctcttgc ataaataaat aaaccgtttt gaaaccaaac
     2401 tcgcctctct ctctcctttt tgaaatattt ttgggtttgt ttgatccttt ccttcccaat
     2461 ctctcttgtt taatatatat tcatttatat cacgctctct ttttatcttc ctttttttcc
     2521 tctctcttgt attcttcctt cccctttcta ctcaaaccaa gaagaaaaag aaaaggtcaa
     2581 tctttgttaa agaataggat cttctactac atcagctttt agatttttca cgcttactgc
     2641 ttttttcttc ccaagatcga aaatttactg aattaacaac tagtggatcc cccgggctgc
     2701 aggaattcat gaaagcgtta acggccaggc aacaagaggt gtttgatctc atccgtgatc
     2761 acatcagcca gacaggtatg ccgccgacgc gtgcggaaat cgcgcagcgt ttggggttcc
     2821 gttccccaaa cgcggctgaa gaacatctga aggcgctggc acgcaaaggc gttattgaaa
     2881 ttgtttccgg cgcatcacgc gggattcgtc tgttgcagga agaggaagaa gggttgccgc
     2941 tggtaggtcg tgtggctgcc ggtgaaccac ttctggcgca acagcatatt gaaggtcatt
     3001 atcaggtcga tccttcctta ttcaagccga atgctgattt cctgctgcgc gtcagcggga
     3061 tgtcgatgaa agacatcggc attatggatg gtgacttgct ggcagtgcat aaaactcagg
     3121 atgtacgtaa cggtcaggtc gttgtcgcac gtattgatga cgaggttacc gttaagcgcc
     3181 tgaaaaaaca gggcaataaa gtcgaactgt tgccagaaaa tagcgagttt aaaccaattg
     3241 tcgtagatct tcgtcagcag agcttcacca ttgaagggct ggcggttggg gttattcgca
     3301 acggcgactg gctgggttct aaggatatct ctgctggaga catgagagct gccaaccttt
     3361 ggccaagccc gctcatgatc aaacgctcta agaagaacag cctggccttg tccctgacgg
     3421 ccgaccagat ggtcagtgcc ttgttggatg ctgagccccc catactctat tccgagtatg
     3481 atcctaccag acccttcagt gaagcttcga tgatgggctt actgaccaac ctggcagaca
     3541 gggagctggt tcacatgatc aactgggcga agagggtgcc aggctttgtg gatttgaccc
     3601 tccatgatca ggtccacctt ctagaatgtg cctggttaga gatcctgatg attggtctcg
     3661 tctggcgctc catggagcac ccagtgaagc tactgtttgc tcctaacttg ctcttggaca
     3721 ggaaccaggg aaaatgtgta gagggcatgg tggagatctt cgacatgctg ctggctacat
     3781 catctcggtt ccgcatgatg aatctgcagg gagaggagtt tgtgtgcctc aaatctatta
     3841 ttttgcttaa ttctggagtg tacacatttc tgtccagcac cctgaagtct ctggaagaga
     3901 aggaccatat ccaccgagtc ctggacaaga tcacagacac tttgatccac ctgatggcca
     3961 aggcaggcct gaccctgcag cagcagcacc agcggctggc ccagctcctc ctcatcctct
     4021 cccacatcag gcacatgagt aacaaaggca tggagcatct gtacagcatg aagtgcaaga
     4081 acgtggtgcc cctctatgac ctgctgctgg agatgctgga cgcccaccgc ctacatgcgc
     4141 ccactagccg tggaggggca tccgtggagg agacggacca aagccacttg gccactgcgg
     4201 gctctacttc atcgcattcc ttgcaaaagt attacatcac gggggaggca gagggtttcc
     4261 ctgccacagt cgatatcatg caggatctgc cgggcaacga taacagcacc gcgggcggta
     4321 tcaataaaga catcgaggag tgcaatgcca tcattgagca gtttatcgac tacctgcgca
     4381 ccggacagga gatgccgatg gaaatggcgg atcaggcgat taacgtggtg ccgggcatga
     4441 cgccgaaaac cattcttcac gccgggccgc cgatccagcc tgactggctg aaatcgaatg
     4501 gttttcatga aattgaagcg gatgttaacg ataccagcct cttgctgagt ggagatgcct
     4561 ccaagcttta aacgcgttta aagcttatcg ataccgtcga cctcgagaca ggcccctttt
     4621 cctttgtcta tatcatgtaa ttagttatgt cacgcttaca ttcacgccct cctcccacat
     4681 ccgctctaac cgaaaaggaa ggagttagac aacctgaagt ctaggtccct atttattttt
     4741 tttaatagtt atgttagtat taagaacgtt atttatattt caaatttttc ttttttttct
     4801 gtacaaacgc gtgtacgcat gtaacattat actgaaaacc ttgcttgaga aggttttggg
     4861 acgctcgaag gctttaattt gcaaggttcg cagtttacac tctcatcgtc gctctcatca
     4921 tcgcttccgt tgttgttttc cttagtagcg tctgcttggt acccagcttc ggccgtgtac
     4981 ccagcttttg ttccctttag tgagggttaa ttccgagctt ggcgtaatca tggtcatagc
     5041 tgtttcctgt gtgaaattgt tatccgctca caattccaca caacatagga gccggaagca
     5101 taaagtgtaa agcctggggt gcctaatgag tgaggtaact cacattaatt gcgttgcgct
     5161 cactgcccgc tttccagtcg ggaaacctgt cgtgccagct gcattaatga atcggccaac
     5221 gcgcggggag aggcggtttg cgtattgggc gctcttccgc ttcctcgctc actgactcgc
     5281 tgcgctcggt cgttcggctg cggcgagcgg tatcagctca ctcaaaggcg gtaatacggt
     5341 tatccacaga atcaggggat aacgcaggaa agaacatgtg agcaaaaggc cagcaaaagg
     5401 ccaggaaccg taaaaaggcc gcgttgctgg cgtttttcca taggctcggc ccccctgacg
     5461 agcatcacaa aaatcgacgc tcaagtcaga ggtggcgaaa cccgacagga ctataaagat
     5521 accaggcgtt cccccctgga agctccctcg tgcgctctcc tgttccgacc ctgccgctta
     5581 ccggatacct gtccgccttt ctcccttcgg gaagcgtggc gctttctcaa tgctcacgct
     5641 gtaggtatct cagttcggtg taggtcgttc gctccaagct gggctgtgtg cacgaacccc
     5701 ccgttcagcc cgaccgctgc gccttatccg gtaactatcg tcttgagtcc aacccggtaa
     5761 gacacgactt atcgccactg gcagcagcca ctggtaacag gattagcaga gcgaggtatg
     5821 taggcggtgc tacagagttc ttgaagtggt ggcctaacta cggctacact agaaggacag
     5881 tatttggtat ctgcgctctg ctgaagccag ttaccttcgg aaaaagagtt ggtagctctt
     5941 gatccggcaa acaaaccacc gctggtagcg gtggtttttt tgtttgcaag cagcagatta
     6001 cgcgcagaaa aaaaggatct caagaagatc ctttgatctt ttctacgggg tctgacgctc
     6061 agtggaacga aaactcacgt taagggattt tggtcatgag attatcaaaa aggatcttca
     6121 cctagatcct tttaaattaa aaatgaagtt ttaaatcaat ctaaagtata tatgagtaaa
     6181 cttggtctga cagttaccaa tgcttaatca gtgaggcacc tatctcagcg atctgtctat
     6241 ttcgttcatc catagttgcc tgactgcccg tcgtgtagat aactacgata cgggagggct
     6301 taccatctgg ccccagtgct gcaatgatac cgcgagaccc acgctcaccg gctccagatt
     6361 tatcagcaat aaaccagcca gccggaaggg ccgagcgcag aagtggtcct gcaactttat
     6421 ccgcctccat ccagtctatt aattgttgcc gggaagctag agtaagtagt tcgccagtta
     6481 atagtttgcg caacgttgtt gccattgcta caggcatcgt ggtgtcacgc tcgtcgtttg
     6541 gtatggcttc attcagctcc ggttcccaac gatcaaggcg agttacatga tcccccatgt
     6601 tgtgaaaaaa agcggttagc tccttcggtc ctccgatcgt tgtcagaagt aagttggccg
     6661 cagtgttatc actcatggtt atggcagcac tgcataattc tcttactgtc atgccatccg
     6721 taagatgctt ttctgtgact ggtgagtact caaccaagtc attctgagaa tagtgtatgc
     6781 ggcgaccgag ttgctcttgc ccggcgtcaa tacgggataa taccgcgcca catagcagaa
     6841 ctttaaaagt gctcatcatt ggaaaacgtt cttcggggcg aaaactctca aggatcttac
     6901 cgctgttgag atccagttcg atgtaaccca ctcgtgcacc caactgatct tcagcatctt
     6961 ttactttcac cagcgtttct gggtgagcaa aaacaggaag gcaaaatgcc gcaaaaaagg
     7021 gaataagggc gacacggaaa tgttgaatac tcatactctt cctttttcaa tattattgaa
     7081 gcatttatca gggttattgt ctcatgagcg gatacatatt tgaatgtatt tagaaaaata
     7141 aacaaatagg ggttccgcgc acatttcccc gaaaagtgcc acctgacgtc ttattatcat
     7201 gacattaacc tataaaaata ggcgtatcac gaggcccttt cgtc
//
