[The description below was written by a language model from this plasmid's Addgene catalogue record and the feature table of its GenBank file.]
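Description:
FRP718_PACT1(-1-520)-LexA-ER-haB42-TCYC1 is a 7.2 kb yeast expression plasmid built on a pRS-derived backbone and designed for chromosomal integration in Saccharomyces cerevisiae. The feature table shows no yeast replication origin (no CEN/ARS or 2μ element), which fits the depositor's note that the plasmid is linearized with PacI before transformation so that it integrates into the genome. Yeast transformants are selected through the HIS3 auxotrophic marker. In E. coli the plasmid is maintained at high copy from a ColE1/pUC-type origin with ampicillin resistance (bla). The backbone also carries an f1 phage origin and the pBluescript-style T7/T3 promoters, lac promoter/operator remnants and M13 primer sites that flank the cloning region.

The payload, cloned between SacI and KpnI, is a synthetic chimeric transcription factor. It fuses the bacterial LexA DNA-binding protein to the ligand-binding domain of the human estrogen receptor alpha, followed by the B42 acidic activation domain. The "ha" in the name suggests an HA epitope near B42, although no such tag is annotated. According to the record, expression is driven by a 520 bp fragment of the constitutive ACT1 promoter, which is not annotated as a feature but would occupy the gap upstream of LexA, and transcription ends at the CYC1 terminator. In fusions of this type the ER domain keeps the factor inactive until an estrogen is added. The factor can then bind LexA operator sites and activate a target promoter through B42. The construct therefore supplies the regulator half of a hormone-inducible, heterologous gene expression system for yeast, to be paired with a separate reporter or gene controlled by LexA operators.
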