Addgene plasmid #58431: FRP718_PACT1(-1-520)-LexA-ER-haB42-TCYC1
Purpose: Expresses LexA-ER-B42 in yeast cells
Depositing lab: Joerg Stelling. Depositing organization: ETH Zurich (Swiss Federal Institute of Technology). Publication: Inducible, tightly regulated and growth condition-independent transcription factor in Saccharomyces cerevisiae. Ottoz DS, Rudolf F, Stelling J. Nucleic Acids Res. 2014 Jul 17. pii: gku616. 10.1093/nar/gku616 PubMed 25034689.
Backbone
  Vector backbone: pRS-derived
  Backbone manufacturer: Robert Gnuegge
  Backbone size w/o insert (bp): 4396
  Total vector size (bp): 7244
  Vector type: Yeast Expression
  Selectable markers: HIS3
Growth in bacteria
  Bacterial resistance: Ampicillin, 100 μg/mL
  Growth temperature: 37°C
  Growth strain: DH5alpha
  Copy number: High Copy
Gene/Insert
  Gene/Insert name: LexA-ER-B42
  Species: Synthetic
  Insert size (bp): 2848
  Promoter: Act1 promoter (-520;1)
  Cloning method: Restriction Enzyme; 5′ cloning site SacI (not destroyed); 3′ cloning site KpnI (not destroyed)
  Sequencing primers: 5′ TAATACGACTCACTATAGGG; 3′ AATTAACCCTCACTAAAGGG
Terms and licenses: Academic/Nonprofit Terms; Industry Terms: Not Available to Industry
Depositor comments: For integration in yeast, linearize plasmid with PacI.
How to cite: FRP718_PACT1(-1-520)-LexA-ER-haB42-TCYC1 was a gift from Joerg Stelling (Addgene plasmid # 58431 ; http://n2t.net/addgene:58431 ; RRID:Addgene_58431)
