>Addgene plasmid #58431 | FRP718_PACT1(-1-520)-LexA-ER-haB42-TCYC1 | addgene partial sequence | sequence record 91819 | T7 5'-TAATACGACTCACTATAGGG-3'
CGCCTATAGGGCGAATTGGAGCTCCACCGCGGTGGCGGCCGCTCTAGAGAAGCGGGTAAGCTGCCACAGC
AATTAATGCACAACATTTAACCTACATTCTTCCTTATCGGATCCTCAAAACCCTTAAAAACATATGCCTC
ACCCTAACATATTTTCCAATTAACCCTCAATATTTCTCTGTCACCCGGCCTCTATTTTCCATTTTCTTCT
TTACCCGCCACGCGTTTTTTTCTTTCAAATTTTTTTCTTCCTTCTTCTTTTTCTTCCACGTCCTCTTGCA
TAAATAAATAAACCGTTTTGAAACCAAACTCGCCTCTCTCTCTCCTTTTTGAAATATTTTTGGGTTTGTT
TGATCCTTTCCTTCCCAATCTCTCTTGTTTAATATATATTCATTTATATCACGCTCTCTTTTTATCTTCC
TTTTTTTCCTCTCTCTTGTATTCTTCCTTCCCCTTTCTACTCAAACCAAGAAGAAAAAGAAAAGGTCAAT
CTTTGTTAAAGAATAGGATCTTCTACTACATCAGCTTTTAGATTTTTCACGCTTACTGCTTTTTTCTTCC
CAAGATCGAAAATTTACTGAATTAACAACTAGTGGATCCCCCGGGCTGCAGGAATTCATGAAAGCGTTAA
CGGCCAGGCAACAAGAGGTGTTTGATCTCATCCGTGATCACATCAGCCAGACAGGTATGCCGCCGACGCG
TGCGGAAATCGCGCAGCGTTTGGGGTTCCGTTCCCCAAACGCGGCTGAAGAACATCTGAAGGCGCTGGCA
CGCAAAGGCGTTATTGAAATTGTTTCCGGCGCATCACGCGGGATTCGTCTGTTGCAGGAAGAGGAAGAAG
GGTTGCCGCTGGTAGGTCGTGTGGCTGCCGGTGAACCACTTCTGGCGCAACAGCATATTGAAGGTCATTA
TCAGGTCGATCCTTCCTTATTCAAGCCGAATGCTGATTTCCTGCTGCGCGTCAGCGGGATGTCGATGAAA
GACATCGGCATTATGGATGGTGACTTGCTGGCAG
