>Addgene plasmid #58431 | FRP718_PACT1(-1-520)-LexA-ER-haB42-TCYC1 | addgene partial sequence | sequence record 91824 | T3 5'-GCAATTAACCCTCACTAAAGG-3'
GGCCGAAGCTGGGTACCAAGCAGACGCTACTAAGGAAAACAACAACGGAAGCGATGATGAGAGCGACGAT
GAGAGTGTAAACTGCGAACCTTGCAAATTAAAGCCTTCGAGCGTCCCAAAACCTTCTCAAGCAAGGTTTT
CAGTATAATGTTACATGCGTACACGCGTTTGTACAGAAAAAAAAGAAAAATTTGAAATATAAATAACGTT
CTTAATACTAACATAACTATTAAAAAAAATAAATAGGGACCTAGACTTCAGGTTGTCTAACTCCTTCCTT
TTCGGTTAGAGCGGATGTGGGAGGAGGGCGTGAATGTAAGCGTGACATAACTAATTACATGATATAGACA
AAGGAAAAGGGGCCTGTCTCGAGGTCGACGGTATCGATAAGCTTTAAACGCGTTTAAAGCTTGGAGGCAT
CTCCACTCAGCAAGAGGCTGGTATCGTTAACATCCGCTTCAATTTCATGAAAACCATTCGATTTCAGCCA
GTCAGGCTGGATCGGCGGCCCGGCGTGAAGAATGGTTTTCGGCGTCATGCCCGGCACCACGTTAATCGCC
TGATCCGCCATTTCCATCGGCATCTCCTGTCCGGTGCGCAGGTAGTCGATAAACTGCTCAATGATGGCAT
TGCACTCCTCGATGTCTTTATTGATACCGCCCGCGGTGCTGTTATCGTTGCCCGGCAGATCCTGCATGAT
ATCGACTGTGGCAGGGAAACCCTCTGCCTCCCCCGTGATGTAATACTTTTGCAAGGAATGCGATGAAGTA
GAGCCCGCAGTGGCCAAGTGGCTTTGGTCCGTCTCCTCCACGGATGCCCCTCCACGGCTAGTGGGCGCAT
GTAGGCGGTGGGCGTCCAGCATCTCCAGCAGCAGGTCATAGAGGGGCACCACGTTCTTGCACTTCATGCT
GTACAGATGCTCCATGCCTTTGTTACTCATGTGCCTGATGTGGGAGAGGATGAGGAGGA
